>Addgene plasmid #168581 | pDONR223 HCoV-HKU1 S_nostop | addgene full sequence | sequence record 333056 | Addgene NGS Result
CCACCCTCCGGGCCGTTGCTTCACAACGTTCAAATCCGCTCCCGGCGGATTTGTCCTACTCAGGAGAGCG
TTCACCGACAAACAACAGATAAAACGAAAGGCCCAGTCTTCCGACTGAGCCTTTCGTTTTATTTGATGCC
TGGCAGTTCCCTACTCTCGCGTTAACGCTAGCATGGATGTTTTCCCAGTCACGACGTTGTAAAACGACGG
CCAGTCTTAAGCTCGGGCCCCAAATAATGATTTTATTTTGACTGATAGTGACCTGTTCGTTGCAACAAAT
TGATGAGCAATGCTTTTTTATAATGCCAACTTTGTACAAAAAAGTTGGCATGTTATTAATTATTTTTATT
TTGCCTACAACATTAGCTGTTATAGGTGATTTTAATTGTACTAATTTTGCTATTAATGATTTAAACACCA
CAGTTCCTCGCATAAGTGAGTATGTTGTGGATGTTTCTTATGGTTTGGGTACATATTATATACTTGATCG
TGTTTATTTAAATACTACTATATTATTTACTGGTTATTTCCCTAAATCTGGTGCCAATTTTAGGGATCTA
TCTTTAAAAGGTACTACATATTTGAGTACTCTTTGGTATCAGAAACCCTTTTTATCTGATTTTAATAATG
GTATTTTTTCTAGAGTTAAGAATACTAAGTTGTATGTTAATAAAACTTTGTATAGTGAGTTTAGTACTAT
AGTTATAGGTAGTGTTTTTATTAACAACTCTTATACTATTGTTGTTCAACCTCATAATGGTGTTTTGGAG
ATTACAGCTTGTCAATACACTATGTGTGAGTATCCTCATACTATTTGTAAATCTAAAGGTAGTTCTCGTA
ATGAATCTTGGCATTTTGATAAATCTGAACCTTTGTGTCTGTTCAAGAAAAATTTTACTTATAATGTTTC
TACAGATTGGTTGTATTTTCATTTTTATCAAGAACGTGGCACTTTTTATGCTTATTATGCTGATTCTGGC
ATGCCTACTACTTTTTTATTTAGTTTGTATCTTGGTACTCTTTTATCTCATTATTATGTTTTGCCTTTGA
CTTGTAATGCTATATCTTCTAATACTGATAATGAGACTTTACAATATTGGGTCACACCTTTGTCTAAACG
CCAATATCTTCTTAAATTTGACAACCGTGGTGTTATTACTAATGCTGTTGATTGTTCTAGTAGTTTCTTT
AGCGAGATTCAATGTAAAACTAAATCTTTATTACCTAATACTGGTGTTTATGACTTATCTGGTTTTACTG
TTAAGCCTGTTGCAACTGTACATCGTCGTATTCCTGATTTACCTGATTGTGACATTGATAAATGGCTTAA
CAATTTTAATGTACCCTCACCTCTTAATTGGGAACGTAAAATTTTTTCTAATTGCAACTTTAATTTGAGT
ACTTTGCTTCGTTTAGTTCATACTGATTCTTTTTCTTGTAATAATTTTGATGAATCTAAGATATATGGTA
GTTGTTTTAAGAGTATTGTTTTAGATAAATTTGCCATACCCAACTCCAGACGATCTGATTTGCAGTTGGG
CAGTTCTGGTTTTCTGCAATCTTCTAATTATAAAATTGACACTACTTCTAGTTCTTGTCAATTGTATTAT
AGTTTGCCTGCAATTAATGTTACTATTAATAATTATAATCCTTCTTCTTGGAATAGAAGGTATGGTTTTA
ATAATTTTAATTTGAGCTCTCATAGTGTTGTTTACTCACGTTATTGTTTTTCTGTTAATAATACTTTTTG
TCCTTGTGCTAAACCTTCTTTTGCTTCAAGTTGCAAGAGTCATAAACCACCTTCTGCTTCCTGTCCTATT
GGTACTAATTATCGTTCTTGTGAGAGTACTACTGTACTCGACCACACTGACTGGTGTAGGTGTTCTTGTT
TACCTGATCCTATAACTGCTTATGACCCTAGGTCTTGTTCTCAAAAAAAGTCTCTGGTTGGTGTTGGTGA
ACATTGTGCAGGGTTCGGTGTTGATGAAGAAAAGTGTGGTGTATTGGATGGATCATATAATGTTTCTTGT
CTTTGTAGTACTGATGCCTTTCTAGGTTGGTCTTATGACACTTGCGTCAGTAACAACCGTTGTAATATTT
TTTCTAATTTTATTTTAAATGGTATCAATAGTGGTACCACTTGTTCTAATGATTTATTGCAGCCTAATAC
TGAAGTTTTTACTGATGTTTGTGTTGATTACGACCTTTATGGTATTACAGGACAAGGTATTTTTAAAGAA
GTTTCTGCTGTTTATTATAATAGTTGGCAAAATCTTTTGTATGATTCTAATGGCAACATTATTGGTTTTA
AAGATTTTGTTACTAATAAAACATATAATATTTTCCCTTGTTATGCAGGAAGAGTTTCTGCTGCTTTTCA
TCAAAATGCTTCCTCTTTGGCTTTACTTTATCGTAATTTAAAATGTAGCTATGTTTTGAATAATATTTCT
TTAACTACTCAGCCATATTTTGATAGTTATCTTGGTTGCGTTTTTAATGCTGATAATTTAACTGATTATT
CTGTTTCTTCTTGTGCTCTTCGCATGGGTAGTGGTTTTTGTGTTGATTATAACTCACCTTCTTCTTCCTC
TTCGCGTCGTAAACGTAGAAGTATTTCTGCTTCTTATCGTTTTGTTACTTTTGAACCCTTTAATGTCAGT
TTTGTTAATGACAGTATTGAGTCTGTGGGTGGTCTTTATGAGATCAAAATTCCCACTAACTTTACTATAG
TTGGTCAAGAGGAATTTATTCAAACTAATTCTCCTAAAGTTACTATTGATTGTTCTTTATTTGTCTGTTC
TAATTATGCAGCTTGCCATGACTTATTGTCAGAGTATGGCACTTTTTGTGATAATATTAATAGTATTTTA
GATGAAGTTAATGGTTTACTTGATACTACTCAATTGCATGTAGCTGATACTCTTATGCAAGGTGTCACAC
TTAGCTCCAATCTTAATACTAATTTGCATTTTGATGTTGATAATATTAATTTTAAATCCCTAGTTGGATG
TTTAGGTCCACACTGCGGTTCTTCTTCTCGTTCTTTTTTTGAAGATTTATTGTTTGACAAAGTTAAACTT
TCAGATGTTGGTTTTGTTGAAGCTTATAACAATTGTACTGGTGGTAGTGAAATTAGAGATCTTCTTTGTG
TACAATCCTTTAATGGTATTAAAGTTTTGCCTCCTATTTTGTCTGAATCTCAAATTTCTGGTTACACCAC
AGCCGCTACTGTTGCTGCTATGTTTCCACCATGGTCAGCAGCAGCTGGCATACCATTTTCTCTTAATGTA
CAATATAGAATTAATGGTTTGGGTGTTACTATGGATGTTCTTAATAAAAATCAAAAGTTGATAGCTACTG
CTTTTAATAATGCTCTTCTTTCTATTCAGAATGGTTTTAGTGCTACCAACTCTGCACTTGCTAAAATACA
AAGTGTTGTTAATTCTAATGCTCAAGCACTTAATAGTTTGTTACAGCAATTATTTAATAAATTTGGTGCA
ATTAGTTCTTCTTTACAAGAAATTTTATCTCGTCTCGATGCTTTAGAGGCTCAGGTTCAGATTGATAGGC
TTATTAATGGTCGTTTAACTGCTTTAAATGCTTATGTCTCTCAACAGCTTAGTGATATTTCTCTTGTAAA
ATTTGGTGCTGCTTTAGCTATGGAGAAGGTTAATGAGTGTGTTAAAAGTCAATCTCCTCGTATTAATTTT
TGTGGTAATGGTAATCATATTTTGTCATTAGTTCAAAATGCTCCTTATGGTTTGTTGTTTATGCATTTTA
GTTATAAACCTATTTCTTTTAAAACTGTTTTAGTAAGTCCTGGTTTGTGTATATCAGGTGATGTAGGTAT
TGCACCTAAACAAGGGTATTTTATTAAACATAATGATCATTGGATGTTCACTGGTAGTTCTTACTATTAT
CCTGAACCAATTTCAGATAAAAATGTTGTTTTTATGAATACTTGTTCTGTTAATTTTACTAAAGCGCCTC
TTGTTTATTTGAATCATTCTGTACCAAAATTGTCTGATTTTGAATCTGAGTTATCTCATTGGTTTAAAAA
TCAAACATCCATTGCGCCTAATTTGACTTTAAATCTTCATACTATTAATGCTACTTTTTTAGATTTGTAT
TATGAGATGAATCTTATTCAAGAGTCTATTAAGTCTTTGAATAATAGTTATATCAATCTTAAAGATATAG
GTACATATGAAATGTATGTAAAATGGCCTTGGTATGTTTGGCTACTAATTTCTTTTTCATTTATAATATT
CCTTGTATTGCTCTTTTTTATATGTTGTTGTACTGGTTGTGGTTCTGCATGTTTTAGTAAATGTCATAAT
TGTTGTGATGAGTATGGTGGTCATCATGATTTTGTTATCAAAACATCTCATGATGATTACCCAACTTTCT
TGTACAAAGTTGGCATTATAAGAAAGCATTGCTTATCAATTTGTTGCAACGAACAGGTCACTATCAGTCA
AAATAAAATCATTATTTGCCATCCAGCTGATATCCCCTATAGTGAGTCGTATTACATGGTCATAGCTGTT
TCCTGGCAGCTCTGGCCCGTGTCTCAAAATCTCTGATGTTACATTGCACAAGATAAAAATATATCATCAT
GCCTCCTCTAGACCAGCCAGGACAGAAATGCCTCGACTTCGCTGCTACCCAAGGTTGCCGGGTGACGCAC
ACCGTGGAAACGGATGAAGGCACGAACCCAGTGGACATAAGCCTGTTCGGTTCGTAAGCTGTAATGCAAG
TAGCGTATGCGCTCACGCAACTGGTCCAGAACCTTGACCGAACGCAGCGGTGGTAACGGCGCAGTGGCGG
TTTTCATGGCTTGTTATGACTGTTTTTTTGGGGTACAGTCTATGCCTCGGGCATCCAAGCAGCAAGCGCG
TTACGCCGTGGGTCGATGTTTGATGTTATGGAGCAGCAACGATGTTACGCAGCAGGGCAGTCGCCCTAAA
ACAAAGTTAAACATTATGAGGGAAGCGGTGATCGCCGAAGTATCGACTCAACTATCAGAGGTAGTTGGCG
TCATCGAGCGCCATCTCGAACCGACGTTGCTGGCCGTACATTTGTACGGCTCCGCAGTGGATGGCGGCCT
GAAGCCACACAGTGATATTGATTTGCTGGTTACGGTGACCGTAAGGCTTGATGAAACAACGCGGCGAGCT
TTGATCAACGACCTTTTGGAAACTTCGGCTTCCCCTGGAGAGAGCGAGATTCTCCGCGCTGTAGAAGTCA
CCATTGTTGTGCACGACGACATCATTCCGTGGCGTTATCCAGCTAAGCGCGAACTGCAATTTGGAGAATG
GCAGCGCAATGACATTCTTGCAGGTATCTTCGAGCCAGCCACGATCGACATTGATCTGGCTATCTTGCTG
ACAAAAGCAAGAGAACATAGCGTTGCCTTGGTAGGTCCAGCGGCGGAGGAACTCTTTGATCCGGTTCCTG
AACAGGATCTATTTGAGGCGCTAAATGAAACCTTAACGCTATGGAACTCGCCGCCCGACTGGGCTGGCGA
TGAGCGAAATGTAGTGCTTACGTTGTCCCGCATTTGGTACAGCGCAGTAACCGGCAAAATCGCGCCGAAG
GATGTCGCTGCCGACTGGGCAATGGAGCGCCTGCCGGCCCAGTATCAGCCCGTCATACTTGAAGCTAGAC
AGGCTTATCTTGGACAAGAAGAAGATCGCTTGGCCTCGCGCGCAGATCAGTTGGAAGAATTTGTCCACTA
CGTGAAAGGCGAGATCACCAAGGTAGTCGGCAAATAACCCTCGAGCCACCCATGACCAAAATCCCTTAAC
GTGAGTTACGCGTCGTTCCACTGAGCGTCAGACCCCGTAGAAAAGATCAAAGGATCTTCTTGAGATCCTT
TTTTTCTGCGCGTAATCTGCTGCTTGCAAACAAAAAAACCACCGCTACCAGCGGTGGTTTGTTTGCCGGA
TCAAGAGCTACCAACTCTTTTTCCGAAGGTAACTGGCTTCAGCAGAGCGCAGATACCAAATACTGTTCTT
CTAGTGTAGCCGTAGTTAGGCCACCACTTCAAGAACTCTGTAGCACCGCCTACATACCTCGCTCTGCTAA
TCCTGTTACCAGTGGCTGCTGCCAGTGGCGATAAGTCGTGTCTTACCGGGTTGGACTCAAGACGATAGTT
ACCGGATAAGGCGCAGCGGTCGGGCTGAACGGGGGGTTCGTGCACACAGCCCAGCTTGGAGCGAACGACC
TACACCGAACTGAGATACCTACAGCGTGAGCTATGAGAAAGCGCCACGCTTCCCGAAGGGAGAAAGGCGG
ACAGGTATCCGGTAAGCGGCAGGGTCGGAACAGGAGAGCGCACGAGGGAGCTTCCAGGGGGAAACGCCTG
GTATCTTTATAGTCCTGTCGGGTTTCGCCACCTCTGACTTGAGCGTCGATTTTTGTGATGCTCGTCAGGG
GGGCGGAGCCTATGGAAAAACGCCAGCAACGCGGCCTTTTTACGGTTCCTGGCCTTTTGCTGGCCTTTTG
CTCACATGTTCTTTCCTGCGTTATCCCCTGATTCTGTGGATAACCGTATTACCGCCTTTGAGTGAGCTGA
TACCGCTCGCCGCAGCCGAACGACCGAGCGCAGCGAGTCAGTGAGCGAGGAAGCGGAAGAGCGCCCAATA
CGCAAACCGCCTCTCCCCGCGCGTTGGCCGATTCATTAATGCAGCTGGCACGACAGGTTTCCCGACTGGA
AAGCGGGCAGTGAGCGCAACGCAATTAATACGCGTACCGCTAGCCAGGAAGAGTTTGTAGAAACGCAAAA
AGGCCATCCGTCAGGATGGCCTTCTGCTTAGTTTGATGCCTGGCAGTTTATGGCGGGCGTCCTGCCCG
Features (pLannotate 1.2.2; 12 found; start..end, strand, type, name):
     89..132     +  terminator     rrnB T1 terminator: Escherichia coli rrnB; transcription terminator T1 from the E. coli rrnB gene
    179..215     -  CDS            lacZα (fragment): LacZα fragment of β-galactosidase; lacZ fragment
    232..327     +  protein_bind   attL3: mutant version of attL; recombination site for the Gateway® LR reaction LR Clonase™
    330..4397    +  CDS            S: SPIKE_CVHN1 - Experimental evidence at protein level: Swiss-Prot protein existence level 1. [Spike protein S2']: Acts as a viral fusion peptide which is unmasked following S2 cleavage occurring upon virus endocytosis. From Human coronavirus HKU1 (isolate N1) (HCoV-HKU1).
   4399..4498    -  protein_bind   attL2: mutant version of attL; recombination site for the Gateway® LR reaction LR Clonase™
   4516..4534    -  promoter       T7 promoter: promoter for bacteriophage T7 RNA polymerase
   4724..4747    +  promoter       Pc promoter (fragment): intI1 (promoter lies within the coding sequence); class 1 integron promoter
   4923..4979    +  CDS            GmR (fragment): gentamycin acetyltransferase; aacC1; confers resistance to gentamycin
   4986..5777    +  CDS            SmR: aminoglycoside adenylyltransferase (Murphy, 1985); aadA; confers resistance to spectinomycin and streptomycin
   5870..6458    +  rep_origin     ori: high-copy-number ColE1/pMB1/pBR322/pUC origin of replication
   6641..6733    +  CDS            lacI (fragment): lac repressor; lacI; The lac repressor binds to the lac operator to inhibit transcription in E. coli. This inhibition can be relieved by adding lactose or isopropyl-β-D-thiogalactopyranoside (IPTG).
   6788..6815    -  terminator     rrnB T2 terminator: transcription terminator T2 from the E. coli rrnB gene
