[The description below was written by a language model from this plasmid's Addgene catalogue record and pLannotate feature annotations shown in this document.]
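Description:
pDONR223 HCoV-HKU1 S_nostop is a Gateway Entry clone built on the pDONR223 backbone, carrying the spike (S) open reading frame of human coronavirus HKU1 (the annotation matches the isolate N1 spike protein). It is a bacterial cloning plasmid rather than an expression vector. It replicates in E. coli from a high-copy ColE1/pUC-type origin and is selected with spectinomycin through the aadA (SmR) aminoglycoside adenylyltransferase gene, which sits downstream of a fragment of a class 1 integron Pc promoter and a remnant of a gentamicin resistance gene. The sequenced record is 6,858 nt, which is smaller than the sum of the listed backbone and insert sizes. This is expected, because the BP reaction replaces the donor vector's selection cassette with the insert.

The roughly 4.07 kb S coding sequence is flanked by two attL recombination sites. The annotation software labels these attL3 and attL2, and the upstream site occupies the position of the first attL site in a standard Entry clone. These sites allow LR Clonase-mediated transfer of the ORF into any compatible Gateway Destination vector. As the "nostop" name indicates, the native stop codon is omitted, so the ORF can be read through into C-terminal tags or fusion partners supplied by the Destination vector. The Entry clone has no promoter positioned to drive S expression; the only T7 promoter annotated lies outside the cassette on the opposite strand. rrnB T1 and T2 terminators flank the region and insulate it from read-through transcription, and small lacZα and lacI fragments are backbone remnants. M13 forward and reverse primer sites permit insert verification. The plasmid belongs to a collection of human coronavirus protein-coding sequences in Entry format, intended as a flexible source for downstream expression, interaction or functional assays.
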