Addgene plasmid #168581: pDONR223 HCoV-HKU1 S_nostop
Purpose: Gateway-compatible Entry vector
Depositing lab: Fritz Roth. Depositing organization: Sinai Health System. Publication: A resource of human coronavirus protein-coding sequences in a flexible, multipurpose Gateway Entry clone collection. Weller B, Lin CW, Pogoutse O, Sauer M, Marin-de la Rosa N, Strobel A, Young V, Knapp JJ, Rayhan A, Falter C, Kim DK, Roth FP, Falter-Braun P. G3 (Bethesda). 2023 Jul 5;13(7):jkad105. doi: 10.1093/g3journal/jkad105. PubMed 37267226.
Backbone
  Vector backbone: pDONR223
  Backbone manufacturer: Rual et al, Genome Res. 14:2128-2135, 2004.
  Backbone size w/o insert (bp): 5005
  Vector type: Other
Growth in bacteria
  Bacterial resistance: Spectinomycin, 50 μg/mL
  Growth temperature: 37°C
  Growth strain: DH5alpha
  Copy number: Unknown
Gene/Insert
  Gene/Insert name: S
  Species: Other
  Insert size (bp): 4071
  Entrez Gene: S (a.k.a. HCHV1gp3)
  Cloning method: Gateway Cloning
  Sequencing primers: 5′ m13-For; 3′ m13-Rev
Resource information
  A portion of this plasmid was derived from a plasmid made by: Falter-Braun Lab
Terms and licenses: Academic/Nonprofit Terms; Industry Terms
How to cite: pDONR223 HCoV-HKU1 S_nostop was a gift from Fritz Roth (Addgene plasmid # 168581 ; http://n2t.net/addgene:168581 ; RRID:Addgene_168581)
