>Addgene plasmid #168581 | pDONR223 HCoV-HKU1 S_nostop | depositor partial sequence | sequence record 326790 | Inserted CDS without stop codon
ATGTTATTAATTATTTTTATTTTGCCTACAACATTAGCTGTTATAGGTGATTTTAATTGTACTAATTTTG
CTATTAATGATTTAAACACCACAGTTCCTCGCATAAGTGAGTATGTTGTGGATGTTTCTTATGGTTTGGG
TACATATTATATACTTGATCGTGTTTATTTAAATACTACTATATTATTTACTGGTTATTTCCCTAAATCT
GGTGCCAATTTTAGGGATCTATCTTTAAAAGGTACTACATATTTGAGTACTCTTTGGTATCAGAAACCCT
TTTTATCTGATTTTAATAATGGTATTTTTTCTAGAGTTAAGAATACTAAGTTGTATGTTAATAAAACTTT
GTATAGTGAGTTTAGTACTATAGTTATAGGTAGTGTTTTTATTAACAACTCTTATACTATTGTTGTTCAA
CCTCATAATGGTGTTTTGGAGATTACAGCTTGTCAATACACTATGTGTGAGTATCCTCATACTATTTGTA
AATCTAAAGGTAGTTCTCGTAATGAATCTTGGCATTTTGATAAATCTGAACCTTTGTGTCTGTTCAAGAA
AAATTTTACTTATAATGTTTCTACAGATTGGTTGTATTTTCATTTTTATCAAGAACGTGGCACTTTTTAT
GCTTATTATGCTGATTCTGGCATGCCTACTACTTTTTTATTTAGTTTGTATCTTGGTACTCTTTTATCTC
ATTATTATGTTTTGCCTTTGACTTGTAATGCTATATCTTCTAATACTGATAATGAGACTTTACAATATTG
GGTCACACCTTTGTCTAAACGCCAATATCTTCTTAAATTTGACAACCGTGGTGTTATTACTAATGCTGTT
GATTGTTCTAGTAGTTTCTTTAGCGAGATTCAATGTAAAACTAAATCTTTATTACCTAATACTGGTGTTT
ATGACTTATCTGGTTTTACTGTTAAGCCTGTTGCAACTGTACATCGTCGTATTCCTGATTTACCTGATTG
TGACATTGATAAATGGCTTAACAATTTTAATGTACCCTCACCTCTTAATTGGGAACGTAAAATTTTTTCT
AATTGCAACTTTAATTTGAGTACTTTGCTTCGTTTAGTTCATACTGATTCTTTTTCTTGTAATAATTTTG
ATGAATCTAAGATATATGGTAGTTGTTTTAAGAGTATTGTTTTAGATAAATTTGCCATACCCAACTCCAG
ACGATCTGATTTGCAGTTGGGCAGTTCTGGTTTTCTGCAATCTTCTAATTATAAAATTGACACTACTTCT
AGTTCTTGTCAATTGTATTATAGTTTGCCTGCAATTAATGTTACTATTAATAATTATAATCCTTCTTCTT
GGAATAGAAGGTATGGTTTTAATAATTTTAATTTGAGCTCTCATAGTGTTGTTTACTCACGTTATTGTTT
TTCTGTTAATAATACTTTTTGTCCTTGTGCTAAACCTTCTTTTGCTTCAAGTTGCAAGAGTCATAAACCA
CCTTCTGCTTCCTGTCCTATTGGTACTAATTATCGTTCTTGTGAGAGTACTACTGTACTCGACCACACTG
ACTGGTGTAGGTGTTCTTGTTTACCTGATCCTATAACTGCTTATGACCCTAGGTCTTGTTCTCAAAAAAA
GTCTCTGGTTGGTGTTGGTGAACATTGTGCAGGGTTCGGTGTTGATGAAGAAAAGTGTGGTGTATTGGAT
GGATCATATAATGTTTCTTGTCTTTGTAGTACTGATGCCTTTCTAGGTTGGTCTTATGACACTTGCGTCA
GTAACAACCGTTGTAATATTTTTTCTAATTTTATTTTAAATGGTATCAATAGTGGTACCACTTGTTCTAA
TGATTTATTGCAGCCTAATACTGAAGTTTTTACTGATGTTTGTGTTGATTACGACCTTTATGGTATTACA
GGACAAGGTATTTTTAAAGAAGTTTCTGCTGTTTATTATAATAGTTGGCAAAATCTTTTGTATGATTCTA
ATGGCAACATTATTGGTTTTAAAGATTTTGTTACTAATAAAACATATAATATTTTCCCTTGTTATGCAGG
AAGAGTTTCTGCTGCTTTTCATCAAAATGCTTCCTCTTTGGCTTTACTTTATCGTAATTTAAAATGTAGC
TATGTTTTGAATAATATTTCTTTAACTACTCAGCCATATTTTGATAGTTATCTTGGTTGCGTTTTTAATG
CTGATAATTTAACTGATTATTCTGTTTCTTCTTGTGCTCTTCGCATGGGTAGTGGTTTTTGTGTTGATTA
TAACTCACCTTCTTCTTCCTCTTCGCGTCGTAAACGTAGAAGTATTTCTGCTTCTTATCGTTTTGTTACT
TTTGAACCCTTTAATGTCAGTTTTGTTAATGACAGTATTGAGTCTGTGGGTGGTCTTTATGAGATCAAAA
TTCCCACTAACTTTACTATAGTTGGTCAAGAGGAATTTATTCAAACTAATTCTCCTAAAGTTACTATTGA
TTGTTCTTTATTTGTCTGTTCTAATTATGCAGCTTGCCATGACTTATTGTCAGAGTATGGCACTTTTTGT
GATAATATTAATAGTATTTTAGATGAAGTTAATGGTTTACTTGATACTACTCAATTGCATGTAGCTGATA
CTCTTATGCAAGGTGTCACACTTAGCTCCAATCTTAATACTAATTTGCATTTTGATGTTGATAATATTAA
TTTTAAATCCCTAGTTGGATGTTTAGGTCCACACTGCGGTTCTTCTTCTCGTTCTTTTTTTGAAGATTTA
TTGTTTGACAAAGTTAAACTTTCAGATGTTGGTTTTGTTGAAGCTTATAACAATTGTACTGGTGGTAGTG
AAATTAGAGATCTTCTTTGTGTACAATCCTTTAATGGTATTAAAGTTTTGCCTCCTATTTTGTCTGAATC
TCAAATTTCTGGTTACACCACAGCCGCTACTGTTGCTGCTATGTTTCCACCATGGTCAGCAGCAGCTGGC
ATACCATTTTCTCTTAATGTACAATATAGAATTAATGGTTTGGGTGTTACTATGGATGTTCTTAATAAAA
ATCAAAAGTTGATAGCTACTGCTTTTAATAATGCTCTTCTTTCTATTCAGAATGGTTTTAGTGCTACCAA
CTCTGCACTTGCTAAAATACAAAGTGTTGTTAATTCTAATGCTCAAGCACTTAATAGTTTGTTACAGCAA
TTATTTAATAAATTTGGTGCAATTAGTTCTTCTTTACAAGAAATTTTATCTCGTCTCGATGCTTTAGAGG
CTCAGGTTCAGATTGATAGGCTTATTAATGGTCGTTTAACTGCTTTAAATGCTTATGTCTCTCAACAGCT
TAGTGATATTTCTCTTGTAAAATTTGGTGCTGCTTTAGCTATGGAGAAGGTTAATGAGTGTGTTAAAAGT
CAATCTCCTCGTATTAATTTTTGTGGTAATGGTAATCATATTTTGTCATTAGTTCAAAATGCTCCTTATG
GTTTGTTGTTTATGCATTTTAGTTATAAACCTATTTCTTTTAAAACTGTTTTAGTAAGTCCTGGTTTGTG
TATATCAGGTGATGTAGGTATTGCACCTAAACAAGGGTATTTTATTAAACATAATGATCATTGGATGTTC
ACTGGTAGTTCTTACTATTATCCTGAACCAATTTCAGATAAAAATGTTGTTTTTATGAATACTTGTTCTG
TTAATTTTACTAAAGCGCCTCTTGTTTATTTGAATCATTCTGTACCAAAATTGTCTGATTTTGAATCTGA
GTTATCTCATTGGTTTAAAAATCAAACATCCATTGCGCCTAATTTGACTTTAAATCTTCATACTATTAAT
GCTACTTTTTTAGATTTGTATTATGAGATGAATCTTATTCAAGAGTCTATTAAGTCTTTGAATAATAGTT
ATATCAATCTTAAAGATATAGGTACATATGAAATGTATGTAAAATGGCCTTGGTATGTTTGGCTACTAAT
TTCTTTTTCATTTATAATATTCCTTGTATTGCTCTTTTTTATATGTTGTTGTACTGGTTGTGGTTCTGCA
TGTTTTAGTAAATGTCATAATTGTTGTGATGAGTATGGTGGTCATCATGATTTTGTTATCAAAACATCTC
ATGATGATTAG
